Addgene plasmid #76391: BMPR2 gRNA (BRDN0001144883)
Purpose: 3rd generation lentiviral gRNA plasmid targeting human BMPR2
Depositing lab: John Doench & David Root. Depositing organization: Broad Institute. Publication: Optimized sgRNA design to maximize activity and minimize off-target effects of CRISPR-Cas9. Doench JG, Fusi N, Sullender M, Hegde M, Vaimberg EW, Donovan KF, Smith I, Tothova Z, Wilen C, Orchard R, Virgin HW, Listgarten J, Root DE. Nat Biotechnol. 2016 Jan 18. doi: 10.1038/nbt.3437. PubMed 26780180.
Backbone
  Vector backbone: lentiGuide-Puro
  Backbone manufacturer: Zhang Lab (Addgene plasmid # 52963)
  Vector type: Mammalian Expression, Lentiviral, CRISPR
  Selectable markers: Puromycin
Growth in bacteria
  Bacterial resistance: Ampicillin, 100 μg/mL
  Growth temperature: 37°C
  Growth strain: DH5alpha
  Copy number: High Copy
Gene/Insert
  Gene/Insert name: BMPR2 (alt names: BMPR2; NM_001204.6)
  gRNA/shRNA sequence: AGCAACTGGACGCTCATCCA
  Species: H. sapiens (human)
  Entrez Gene: BMPR2 (a.k.a. BMPR-II, BMPR3, BMR2, BRK-3, POVD1, PPH1, T-ALK)
  Promoter: hU6
  Cloning method: Unknown
  Sequencing primers: 5′ U6-F; 3′ pS2-R
Terms and licenses: Academic/Nonprofit Terms; Industry Terms: Not Available to Industry
Depositor comments: The gRNA was designed to target the following Genbank reference sequence(s): NM_001204.6. Note that this plasmid does NOT contain Cas9. It should be used in conjunction with lentiCas9-Blast (Addgene #52962) or otherwise with cell lines already expressing Cas9. Browse the full kinome gRNA library at http://www.addgene.org/pooled-library/broadgpp-human-kinome/ or visit http://www.broadinstitute.org/rnai/public/ for detailed protocols and information.
How to cite: BMPR2 gRNA (BRDN0001144883) was a gift from John Doench & David Root (Addgene plasmid # 76391 ; http://n2t.net/addgene:76391 ; RRID:Addgene_76391)
