[The description below was written by a language model from this plasmid's Addgene catalogue record and the feature table of its GenBank file.]
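Description:
BMPR2 gRNA (BRDN0001144883) is a third-generation lentiviral CRISPR guide plasmid built on the lentiGuide-Puro backbone, an 8.3 kb circular construct that delivers a single guide RNA against human BMPR2 (bone morphogenetic protein receptor type 2), designed against the NM_001204.6 reference transcript. It is propagated in E. coli as a high-copy plasmid through a ColE1/pUC-type origin with ampicillin selection (beta-lactamase). The backbone also carries an f1 origin, an SV40 origin and poly(A) signal, and residual lac, T7 and T3 cloning-vector elements.

The lentiviral transfer cassette is driven by an RSV promoter fused to a truncated HIV-1 5' LTR, which makes genomic RNA production Tat-independent. This is followed by the Psi packaging signal and the RRE for Rev-dependent nuclear export. The cassette ends in a U3-deleted, self-inactivating 3' LTR. Within it, a human U6 RNA polymerase III promoter transcribes the BMPR2-specific spacer joined to the Streptococcus pyogenes Cas9 guide scaffold. A cPPT/CTS element, which aids nuclear import of the viral genome, lies between this unit and a second one. In that second unit, the EF-1-alpha promoter with its first intron expresses puromycin N-acetyltransferase, allowing puromycin selection of transduced mammalian cells. A WPRE downstream enhances transcript stability and expression.

The plasmid does not encode Cas9, so it must be used with a separate Cas9 lentiviral vector or in cells already expressing Cas9. Under those conditions it directs cleavage and knockout of BMPR2. It belongs to a human kinome gRNA collection based on optimized sgRNA design rules.
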