LOCUS       Exported 8323 bp ds-DNA circular SYN 13-MAY-2021
DEFINITION  3rd generation lentiviral gRNA plasmid targeting human BMPR2.
ACCESSION   .
VERSION     .
KEYWORDS    BMPR2 gRNA (BRDN0001144883)
SOURCE      synthetic DNA construct
  ORGANISM  synthetic DNA construct
REFERENCE   1 (bases 1 to 8323)
  AUTHORS   Doench JG, Fusi N, Sullender M, Hegde M, Vaimberg EW, Donovan KF,
            Smith I, Tothova Z, Wilen C, Orchard R, Virgin HW, Listgarten J,
            Root DE
  TITLE     Optimized sgRNA design to maximize activity and minimize off-target
            effects of CRISPR-Cas9.
  JOURNAL   Nat Biotechnol. 2016 Jan 18. doi: 10.1038/nbt.3437.
  PUBMED    26780180
REFERENCE   2 (bases 1 to 8323)
  AUTHORS   .
  TITLE     Direct Submission
  JOURNAL   Exported May 13, 2021 from SnapGene Server 1.1.58
            http://www.snapgene.com
FEATURES             Location/Qualifiers
     source          1..8323
                     /organism="synthetic DNA construct"
                     /mol_type="other DNA"
     promoter        87..1265
                     /label=EF-1-alpha promoter
                     /note="strong constitutive promoter for human elongation
                     factor EF-1-alpha"
     intron          318..1256
                     /label=EF-1-alpha intron A
                     /note="intron upstream of the start codon of human
                     EF-1-alpha"
     primer_bind     1213..1233
                     /label=EF1a-F
                     /note="Human elongation factor-1a promoter, forward primer"
     CDS             1278..1877
                     /codon_start=1
                     /gene="pac from Streptomyces alboniger"
                     /product="puromycin N-acetyltransferase"
                     /label=PuroR
                     /note="confers resistance to puromycin"
                     /translation="MTEYKPTVRLATRDDVPRAVRTLAAAFADYPATRHTVDPDRHIER
                     VTELQELFLTRVGLDIGKVWVADDGAAVAVWTTPESVEAGAVFAEIGPRMAELSGSRLA
                     AQQQMEGLLAPHRPKEPAWFLATVGVSPDHQGKGLGSAVVLPGVEAAERAGVPAFLETS
                     APRNLPFYERLGFTVTADVEVPEGPRTWCMTRKPGA"
     primer_bind     complement(1278..1297)
                     /label=Puro-R
                     /note="Puromycin resistance gene, reverse primer. Also
                     called puro-variant-R"
     primer_bind     1774..1794
                     /label=Puro-F
                     /note="Puromycin resistance gene, forward primer"
     misc_feature    1893..2481
                     /label=WPRE
                     /note="woodchuck hepatitis virus posttranscriptional
                     regulatory element"
     primer_bind     complement(1946..1966)
                     /label=WPRE-R
                     /note="WPRE, reverse primer"
     CDS             complement(2364..2375)
                     /codon_start=1
                     /product="Factor Xa recognition and cleavage site"
                     /label=Factor Xa site
                     /translation="IEGR"
     LTR             2553..2786
                     /label=3' LTR (Delta-U3)
                     /note="self-inactivating 3' long terminal repeat (LTR) from
                     HIV-1"
     polyA_signal    2864..2985
                     /label=SV40 poly(A) signal
                     /note="SV40 polyadenylation signal"
     primer_bind     complement(2901..2920)
                     /label=SV40pA-R
                     /note="SV40 polyA, reverse primer"
     primer_bind     2955..2974
                     /label=EBV-rev
                     /note="SV40 polyA terminator, reverse primer"
     rep_origin      3025..3160
                     /label=SV40 ori
                     /note="SV40 origin of replication"
     primer_bind     3087..3106
                     /label=SV40pro-F
                     /note="SV40 promoter/origin, forward primer"
     primer_bind     complement(3180..3199)
                     /label=T7
                     /note="T7 promoter, forward primer"
     promoter        complement(3181..3199)
                     /label=T7 promoter
                     /note="promoter for bacteriophage T7 RNA polymerase"
     primer_bind     complement(3209..3226)
                     /label=M13 Forward
                     /note="In lacZ gene. Also called M13-F20 or M13 (-21)
                     Forward"
     primer_bind     complement(3209..3225)
                     /label=M13 fwd
                     /note="common sequencing primer, one of multiple similar
                     variants"
     primer_bind     complement(3218..3240)
                     /label=M13/pUC Forward
                     /note="In lacZ gene"
     rep_origin      3367..3822
                     /direction=RIGHT
                     /label=f1 ori
                     /note="f1 bacteriophage origin of replication; arrow
                     indicates direction of (+) strand synthesis"
     primer_bind     complement(3454..3473)
                     /label=F1ori-R
                     /note="F1 origin, reverse primer"
     primer_bind     3664..3685
                     /label=F1ori-F
                     /note="F1 origin, forward primer"
     promoter        3848..3952
                     /gene="bla"
                     /label=AmpR promoter
     CDS             3953..4813
                     /codon_start=1
                     /gene="bla"
                     /product="beta-lactamase"
                     /label=AmpR
                     /note="confers resistance to ampicillin, carbenicillin, and
                     related antibiotics"
                     /translation="MSIQHFRVALIPFFAAFCLPVFAHPETLVKVKDAEDQLGARVGYI
                     ELDLNSGKILESFRPEERFPMMSTFKVLLCGAVLSRIDAGQEQLGRRIHYSQNDLVEYS
                     PVTEKHLTDGMTVRELCSAAITMSDNTAANLLLTTIGGPKELTAFLHNMGDHVTRLDRW
                     EPELNEAIPNDERDTTMPVAMATTLRKLLTGELLTLASRQQLIDWMEADKVAGPLLRSA
                     LPAGWFIADKSGAGERGSRGIIAALGPDGKPSRIVVIYTTGSQATMDERNRQIAEIGAS
                     LIKHW"
     primer_bind     complement(4171..4190)
                     /label=Amp-R
                     /note="Ampicillin resistance gene, reverse primer"
     rep_origin      4984..5572
                     /direction=RIGHT
                     /label=ori
                     /note="high-copy-number ColE1/pMB1/pBR322/pUC origin of
                     replication"
     primer_bind     5473..5492
                     /label=pBR322ori-F
                     /note="pBR322 origin, forward primer"
     primer_bind     5726..5743
                     /label=L4440
                     /note="L4440 vector, forward primer"
     protein_bind    5860..5881
                     /label=CAP binding site
                     /bound_moiety="E. coli catabolite activator protein"
                     /note="CAP binding activates transcription in the presence
                     of cAMP."
     promoter        5896..5926
                     /label=lac promoter
                     /note="promoter for the E. coli lac operon"
     protein_bind    5934..5950
                     /label=lac operator
                     /bound_moiety="lac repressor encoded by lacI"
                     /note="The lac repressor binds to the lac operator to
                     inhibit transcription in E. coli. This inhibition can be
                     relieved by adding lactose or
                     isopropyl-beta-D-thiogalactopyranoside (IPTG)."
     primer_bind     5939..5961
                     /label=M13/pUC Reverse
                     /note="In lacZ gene"
     primer_bind     5958..5974
                     /label=M13 rev
                     /note="common sequencing primer, one of multiple similar
                     variants"
     primer_bind     5958..5974
                     /label=M13 Reverse
                     /note="In lacZ gene. Also called M13-rev"
     primer_bind     5993..6013
                     /label=T3
                     /note="T3 promoter, forward primer"
     promoter        5995..6013
                     /label=T3 promoter
                     /note="promoter for bacteriophage T3 RNA polymerase"
     promoter        6041..6267
                     /label=RSV promoter
                     /note="Rous sarcoma virus enhancer/promoter"
     LTR             6268..6448
                     /label=5' LTR (truncated)
                     /note="truncated 5' long terminal repeat (LTR) from HIV-1"
     misc_feature    6495..6620
                     /label=HIV-1 Psi
                     /note="packaging signal of human immunodeficiency virus
                     type 1"
     misc_feature    7113..7346
                     /label=RRE
                     /note="The Rev response element (RRE) of HIV-1 allows for
                     Rev-dependent mRNA export from the nucleus to the
                     cytoplasm."
     CDS             7531..7575
                     /codon_start=1
                     /product="antigenic peptide corresponding to amino acids
                     655 to 669 of the HIV envelope protein gp41 (Lutje Hulsik
                     et al., 2013)"
                     /label=gp41 peptide
                     /note="recognized by the 2H10 single-chain llama nanobody"
                     /translation="KNEQELLELDKWASL"
     promoter        7753..7993
                     /label=U6 promoter
                     /note="RNA polymerase III promoter for human U6 snRNA"
     primer_bind     7753..7773
                     /label=hU6-F
                     /note="Human U6 promoter, forward primer"
     primer_bind     7924..7943
                     /label=LKO.1 5'
                     /note="Human U6 promoter, forward primer"
     misc_RNA        8023..8098
                     /label=gRNA scaffold
                     /note="guide RNA scaffold for the Streptococcus pyogenes
                     CRISPR/Cas9 system"
     misc_feature    8154..8271
                     /label=cPPT/CTS
                     /note="central polypurine tract and central termination
                     sequence of HIV-1"
ORIGIN
        1 cccgggtgca aagatggata aagttttaaa cagagaggaa tctttgcagc taatggacct
       61 tctaggtctt gaaaggagtg ggaattggct ccggtgcccg tcagtgggca gagcgcacat
      121 cgcccacagt ccccgagaag ttggggggag gggtcggcaa ttgatccggt gcctagagaa
      181 ggtggcgcgg ggtaaactgg gaaagtgatg tcgtgtactg gctccgcctt tttcccgagg
      241 gtgggggaga accgtatata agtgcagtag tcgccgtgaa cgttcttttt cgcaacgggt
      301 ttgccgccag aacacaggta agtgccgtgt gtggttcccg cgggcctggc ctctttacgg
      361 gttatggccc ttgcgtgcct tgaattactt ccacctggct gcagtacgtg attcttgatc
      421 ccgagcttcg ggttggaagt gggtgggaga gttcgaggcc ttgcgcttaa ggagcccctt
      481 cgcctcgtgc ttgagttgag gcctggcctg ggcgctgggg ccgccgcgtg cgaatctggt
      541 ggcaccttcg cgcctgtctc gctgctttcg ataagtctct agccatttaa aatttttgat
      601 gacctgctgc gacgcttttt ttctggcaag atagtcttgt aaatgcgggc caagatctgc
      661 acactggtat ttcggttttt ggggccgcgg gcggcgacgg ggcccgtgcg tcccagcgca
      721 catgttcggc gaggcggggc ctgcgagcgc ggccaccgag aatcggacgg gggtagtctc
      781 aagctggccg gcctgctctg gtgcctggcc tcgcgccgcc gtgtatcgcc ccgccctggg
      841 cggcaaggct ggcccggtcg gcaccagttg cgtgagcgga aagatggccg cttcccggcc
      901 ctgctgcagg gagctcaaaa tggaggacgc ggcgctcggg agagcgggcg ggtgagtcac
      961 ccacacaaag gaaaagggcc tttccgtcct cagccgtcgc ttcatgtgac tccacggagt
     1021 accgggcgcc gtccaggcac ctcgattagt tctcgagctt ttggagtacg tcgtctttag
     1081 gttgggggga ggggttttat gcgatggagt ttccccacac tgagtgggtg gagactgaag
     1141 ttaggccagc ttggcacttg atgtaattct ccttggaatt tgcccttttt gagtttggat
     1201 cttggttcat tctcaagcct cagacagtgg ttcaaagttt ttttcttcca tttcaggtgt
     1261 cgtgacgtac ggccaccatg accgagtaca agcccacggt gcgcctcgcc acccgcgacg
     1321 acgtccccag ggccgtacgc accctcgccg ccgcgttcgc cgactacccc gccacgcgcc
     1381 acaccgtcga tccggaccgc cacatcgagc gggtcaccga gctgcaagaa ctcttcctca
     1441 cgcgcgtcgg gctcgacatc ggcaaggtgt gggtcgcgga cgacggcgcc gccgtggcgg
     1501 tctggaccac gccggagagc gtcgaagcgg gggcggtgtt cgccgagatc ggcccgcgca
     1561 tggccgagtt gagcggttcc cggctggccg cgcagcaaca gatggaaggc ctcctggcgc
     1621 cgcaccggcc caaggagccc gcgtggttcc tggccaccgt cggagtctcg cccgaccacc
     1681 agggcaaggg tctgggcagc gccgtcgtgc tccccggagt ggaggcggcc gagcgcgccg
     1741 gggtgcccgc cttcctggag acctccgcgc cccgcaacct ccccttctac gagcggctcg
     1801 gcttcaccgt caccgccgac gtcgaggtgc ccgaaggacc gcgcacctgg tgcatgaccc
     1861 gcaagcccgg tgcctgaacg cgttaagtcg acaatcaacc tctggattac aaaatttgtg
     1921 aaagattgac tggtattctt aactatgttg ctccttttac gctatgtgga tacgctgctt
     1981 taatgccttt gtatcatgct attgcttccc gtatggcttt cattttctcc tccttgtata
     2041 aatcctggtt gctgtctctt tatgaggagt tgtggcccgt tgtcaggcaa cgtggcgtgg
     2101 tgtgcactgt gtttgctgac gcaaccccca ctggttgggg cattgccacc acctgtcagc
     2161 tcctttccgg gactttcgct ttccccctcc ctattgccac ggcggaactc atcgccgcct
     2221 gccttgcccg ctgctggaca ggggctcggc tgttgggcac tgacaattcc gtggtgttgt
     2281 cggggaaatc atcgtccttt ccttggctgc tcgcctgtgt tgccacctgg attctgcgcg
     2341 ggacgtcctt ctgctacgtc ccttcggccc tcaatccagc ggaccttcct tcccgcggcc
     2401 tgctgccggc tctgcggcct cttccgcgtc ttcgccttcg ccctcagacg agtcggatct
     2461 ccctttgggc cgcctccccg cgtcgacttt aagaccaatg acttacaagg cagctgtaga
     2521 tcttagccac tttttaaaag aaaagggggg actggaaggg ctaattcact cccaacgaag
     2581 acaagatctg ctttttgctt gtactgggtc tctctggtta gaccagatct gagcctggga
     2641 gctctctggc taactaggga acccactgct taagcctcaa taaagcttgc cttgagtgct
     2701 tcaagtagtg tgtgcccgtc tgttgtgtga ctctggtaac tagagatccc tcagaccctt
     2761 ttagtcagtg tggaaaatct ctagcagtac gtatagtagt tcatgtcatc ttattattca
     2821 gtatttataa cttgcaaaga aatgaatatc agagagtgag aggaacttgt ttattgcagc
     2881 ttataatggt tacaaataaa gcaatagcat cacaaatttc acaaataaag catttttttc
     2941 actgcattct agttgtggtt tgtccaaact catcaatgta tcttatcatg tctggctcta
     3001 gctatcccgc ccctaactcc gcccatcccg cccctaactc cgcccagttc cgcccattct
     3061 ccgccccatg gctgactaat tttttttatt tatgcagagg ccgaggccgc ctcggcctct
     3121 gagctattcc agaagtagtg aggaggcttt tttggaggcc tagggacgta cccaattcgc
     3181 cctatagtga gtcgtattac gcgcgctcac tggccgtcgt tttacaacgt cgtgactggg
     3241 aaaaccctgg cgttacccaa cttaatcgcc ttgcagcaca tccccctttc gccagctggc
     3301 gtaatagcga agaggcccgc accgatcgcc cttcccaaca gttgcgcagc ctgaatggcg
     3361 aatgggnnnn nnnnnnnnnn nnnnnnnnnn nnnnnnnnnn nnnnnnnnnn nnnnnnnnnn
     3421 nnnnnnnnnn nnnnnnnnnn nnnnnnnnnn nnnnnnnnnn nnnnnnnnnn nnnnnnnnnn
     3481 nnnnnnnnnn cnnnnnnnnn nnnnnnnnnn nnnnnnnnnn nnnnnnnnnn nnnnnnnnnn
     3541 nnnnnnnnnn nnnnnnnnnn nnnnnnnnnn nnnnnnnnnn nnannnnnnn nnnnnnnnnn
     3601 nnnnnnnnnn nnnnnnnnnn nnnnnnnnnn nncctttgac gttggagtcc acgttcttta
     3661 atagtggact cttgttccaa actggaacaa cactcaaccc tatctcggtc tattcttttg
     3721 atttataagg gattttgccg atttcggcct attggttaaa aaatgagctg atttaacaaa
     3781 aatttaacgc gaattttaac aaaatattaa cgcttacaat ttaggtggca cttttcgggg
     3841 aaatgtgcgc ggaaccccta tttgtttatt tttctaaata cattcaaata tgtatccgct
     3901 catgagacaa taaccctgat aaatgcttca ataatattga aaaaggaaga gtatgagtat
     3961 tcaacatttc cgtgtcgccc ttattccctt ttttgcggca ttttgccttc ctgtttttgc
     4021 tcacccagaa acgctggtga aagtaaaaga tgctgaagat cagttgggtg cacgagtggg
     4081 ttacatcgaa ctggatctca acagcggtaa gatccttgag agttttcgcc ccgaagaacg
     4141 ttttccaatg atgagcactt ttaaagttct gctatgtggc gcggtattat cccgtattga
     4201 cgccgggcaa gagcaactcg gtcgccgcat acactattct cagaatgact tggttgagta
     4261 ctcaccagtc acagaaaagc atcttacgga tggcatgaca gtaagagaat tatgcagtgc
     4321 tgccataacc atgagtgata acactgcggc caacttactt ctgacaacga tcggaggacc
     4381 gaaggagcta accgcttttt tgcacaacat gggggatcat gtaactcgcc ttgatcgttg
     4441 ggaaccggag ctgaatgaag ccataccaaa cgacgagcgt gacaccacga tgcctgtagc
     4501 aatggcaaca acgttgcgca aactattaac tggcgaacta cttactctag cttcccggca
     4561 acaattaata gactggatgg aggcggataa agttgcagga ccacttctgc gctcggccct
     4621 tccggctggc tggtttattg ctgataaatc tggagccggt gagcgtgggt ctcgcggtat
     4681 cattgcagca ctggggccag atggtaagcc ctcccgtatc gtagttatct acacgacggg
     4741 gagtcaggca actatggatg aacgaaatag acagatcgct gagataggtg cctcactgat
     4801 taagcattgg taactgtcag accaagttta ctcatatata ctttagattg atttaaaact
     4861 tcatttttaa tttaaaagga tctaggtgaa gatccttttt gataatctca tgaccaaaat
     4921 cccttaacgt gagttttcgt tccactgagc gtcagacccc gtagaaaaga tcaaaggatc
     4981 ttcttgagat cctttttttc tgcgcgtaat ctgctgcttg caaacaaaaa aaccaccgct
     5041 accagcggtg gtttgtttgc cggatcaaga gctaccaact ctttttccga aggtaactgg
     5101 cttcagcaga gcgcagatac caaatactgt tcttctagtg tagccgtagt taggccacca
     5161 cttcaagaac tctgtagcac cgcctacata cctcgctctg ctaatcctgt taccagtggc
     5221 tgctgccagt ggcgataagt cgtgtcttac cgggttggac tcaagacgat agttaccgga
     5281 taaggcgcag cggtcgggct gaacgggggg ttcgtgcaca cagcccagct tggagcgaac
     5341 gacctacacc gaactgagat acctacagcg tgagctatga gaaagcgcca cgcttcccga
     5401 agggagaaag gcggacaggt atccggtaag cggcagggtc ggaacaggag agcgcacgag
     5461 ggagcttcca gggggaaacg cctggtatct ttatagtcct gtcgggtttc gccacctctg
     5521 acttgagcgt cgatttttgt gatgctcgtc aggggggcgg agcctatgga aaaacgccag
     5581 caacgcggcc tttttacggt tcctggcctt ttgctggcct tttgctcaca tgttctttcc
     5641 tgcgttatcc cctgattctg tggataaccg tattaccgcc tttgagtgag ctgataccgc
     5701 tcgccgcagc cgaacgaccg agcgcagcga gtcagtgagc gaggaagcgg aagagcgccc
     5761 aatacgcaaa ccgcctctcc ccgcgcgttg gccgattcat taatgcagct ggcacgacag
     5821 gtttcccgac tggaaagcgg gcagtgagcg caacgcaatt aatgtgagtt agctcactca
     5881 ttaggcaccc caggctttac actttatgct tccggctcgt atgttgtgtg gaattgtgag
     5941 cggataacaa tttcacacag gaaacagcta tgaccatgat tacgccaagc gcgcaattaa
     6001 ccctcactaa agggaacaaa agctggagct gcaagcttaa tgtagtctta tgcaatactc
     6061 ttgtagtctt gcaacatggt aacgatgagt tagcaacatg ccttacaagg agagaaaaag
     6121 caccgtgcat gccgattggt ggaagtaagg tggtacgatc gtgccttatt aggaaggcaa
     6181 cagacgggtc tgacatggat tggacgaacc actgaattgc cgcattgcag agatattgta
     6241 tttaagtgcc tagctcgata cataaacggg tctctctggt tagaccagat ctgagcctgg
     6301 gagctctctg gctaactagg gaacccactg cttaagcctc aataaagctt gccttgagtg
     6361 cttcaagtag tgtgtgcccg tctgttgtgt gactctggta actagagatc cctcagaccc
     6421 ttttagtcag tgtggaaaat ctctagcagt ggcgcccgaa cagggacttg aaagcgaaag
     6481 ggaaaccaga ggagctctct cgacgcagga ctcggcttgc tgaagcgcgc acggcaagag
     6541 gcgaggggcg gcgactggtg agtacgccaa aaattttgac tagcggaggc tagaaggaga
     6601 gagatgggtg cgagagcgtc agtattaagc gggggagaat tagatcgcga tgggaaaaaa
     6661 ttcggttaag gccaggggga aagaaaaaat ataaattaaa acatatagta tgggcaagca
     6721 gggagctaga acgattcgca gttaatcctg gcctgttaga aacatcagaa ggctgtagac
     6781 aaatactggg acagctacaa ccatcccttc agacaggatc agaagaactt agatcattat
     6841 ataatacagt agcaaccctc tattgtgtgc atcaaaggat agagataaaa gacaccaagg
     6901 aagctttaga caagatagag gaagagcaaa acaaaagtaa gaccaccgca cagcaagcgg
     6961 ccgctgatct tcagacctgg aggaggagat atgagggaca attggagaag tgaattatat
     7021 aaatataaag tagtaaaaat tgaaccatta ggagtagcac ccaccaaggc aaagagaaga
     7081 gtggtgcaga gagaaaaaag agcagtggga ataggagctt tgttccttgg gttcttggga
     7141 gcagcaggaa gcactatggg cgcagcgtca atgacgctga cggtacaggc cagacaatta
     7201 ttgtctggta tagtgcagca gcagaacaat ttgctgaggg ctattgaggc gcaacagcat
     7261 ctgttgcaac tcacagtctg gggcatcaag cagctccagg caagaatcct ggctgtggaa
     7321 agatacctaa aggatcaaca gctcctgggg atttggggtt gctctggaaa actcatttgc
     7381 accactgctg tgccttggaa tgctagttgg agtaataaat ctctggaaca gatttggaat
     7441 cacacgacct ggatggagtg ggacagagaa attaacaatt acacaagctt aatacactcc
     7501 ttaattgaag aatcgcaaaa ccagcaagaa aagaatgaac aagaattatt ggaattagat
     7561 aaatgggcaa gtttgtggaa ttggtttaac ataacaaatt ggctgtggta tataaaatta
     7621 ttcataatga tagtaggagg cttggtaggt ttaagaatag tttttgctgt actttctata
     7681 gtgaatagag ttaggcaggg atattcacca ttatcgtttc agacccacct cccaaccccg
     7741 aggggaccca gagagggcct atttcccatg attccttcat atttgcatat acgatacaag
     7801 gctgttagag agataattag aattaatttg actgtaaaca caaagatatt agtacaaaat
     7861 acgtgacgta gaaagtaata atttcttggg tagtttgcag ttttaaaatt atgttttaaa
     7921 atggactatc atatgcttac cgtaacttga aagtatttcg atttcttggc tttatatatc
     7981 ttgtggaaag gacgaaacac cgagcaactg gacgctcatc cagttttaga gctagaaata
     8041 gcaagttaaa ataaggctag tccgttatca acttgaaaaa gtggcaccga gtcggtgctt
     8101 ttttaagctt ggcgtaacta gatcttgaga caaatggcag tattcatcca caattttaaa
     8161 agaaaagggg ggattggggg gtacagtgca ggggaaagaa tagtagacat aatagcaaca
     8221 gacatacaaa ctaaagaatt acaaaaacaa attacaaaaa ttcaaaattt tcgggtttat
     8281 tacagggaca gcagagatcc actttggcgc cggctcgagg ggg
//
