>Addgene plasmid #76391 | BMPR2 gRNA (BRDN0001144883) | depositor partial sequence | sequence record 143851 | Target Sequence
AGCAACTGGACGCTCATCCA
