>Addgene plasmid #76391 | BMPR2 gRNA (BRDN0001144883) | addgene partial sequence | sequence record 185747 | hU6-F
AGAAAGTAATAATTTCTTGGGTAGTTTGCAGTTTTAAAATTATGTTTTAAAATGGACTATCATATGCTTA
CCGTAACTTGAAAGTATTTCGATTTCTTGGCTTTATATATCTTGTGGAAAGGACGAAACACCGAGCAACT
GGACGCTCATCCAGTTTTAGAGCTAGAAATAGCAAGTTAAAATAAGGCTAGTCCGTTATCAACTTGAAAA
AGTGGCACCGAGTCGGTGCTTTTTTAAGCTTGGCGTAACTAGATCTTGAGACAAATGGCAGTATTCATCC
ACAATTTTAAAAGAAAAGGGGGGATTGGGGGGTACAGTGCAGGGGAAAGAATAGTAGACATAATAGCAAC
AGACATACAAACTAAAGAATTACAAAAACAAATTACAAAAATTCAAAATTTTCGGGTTTATTACAGGGAC
AGCAGAGATCCACTTTGGCGCCGGCTCGAGGGGGCCCGGGTGCAAAGATGGATAAAGTTTTAAACAGAGA
GGAATCTTTGCAGCTAATGGACCTTCTAGGTCTTGAAAGGAGTGGGAATTGGCTCCGGTGCCCGTCAGTG
GGCAGAGCGC
